>Addgene plasmid #236941 | TEAD2-HaloTag Vector | addgene full sequence | sequence record 474682 | Addgene NGS Result
CGTTACATAACTTACGGTAAATGGCCCGCCTGGCTGACCGCCCAACGACCCCCGCCCATTGACGTCAATA
ATGACGTATGTTCCCATAGTAACGCCAATAGGGACTTTCCATTGACGTCAATGGGTGGAGTATTTACGGT
AAACTGCCCACTTGGCAGTACATCAAGTGTATCATATGCCAAGTCCGCCCCCTATTGACGTCAATGACGG
TAAATGGCCCGCCTGGCATTATGCCCAGTACATGACCTTACGGGACTTTCCTACTTGGCAGTACATCTAC
GTATTAGTCATCGCTATTACCATGGTGATGCGGTTTTGGCAGTACACCAATGGGCGTGGATAGCGGTTTG
ACTCACGGGGATTTCCAAGTCTCCACCCCATTGACGTCAATGGGAGTTTGTTTTGGCACCAAAATCAACG
GGACTTTCCAAAATGTCGTAATAACCCCGCCCCGTTGACGCAAATGGGCGGTAGGCGTGTACGGTGGGAG
GTCTATATAAGCAGAGCTGGTTTAGTGAACCGTCAGATCACTAGAAGCTTTATTGCGGTAGTTTATCACA
GTTAAATTGCTAACGCAGTCAGTGCTTCTGACACAACAGTCTCGAACTTAAGCTGCAGAAGTTGGTCGTG
AGGCACTGGGCAGGTAAGTATCAAGGTTACAAGACAGGTTTAAGGAGACCAATAGAAACTGGGCTTGTCG
AGACAGAGAAGACTCTTGCGTTTCTGATAGGCACCTATTGGTCTTACTGACATCCACTTTGCCTTTCTCT
CCACAGGTGTCCACTCCCAGTTCAATTACAGCTCTTAAGGCTAGAGTATTAATACGACTCACTATAGGGC
TAGCGATCGCCATGGGGGAACCCCGGGCTGGGGCCGCCCTGGACGATGGCAGCGGCTGGACGGGCAGTGA
GGAAGGCAGTGAGGAGGGTACCGGCGGCAGTGAGGGGGCTGGGGGTGACGGGGGCCCGGATGCAGAGGGG
GTGTGGAGCCCAGACATTGAGCAGAGCTTCCAGGAGGCCCTGGCCATCTATCCACCCTGCGGCCGCCGGA
AAATAATTTTGTCTGATGAAGGCAAGATGTATGGTCGGAATGAACTGATCGCCCGCTACATCAAGCTGAG
AACGGGGAAGACCCGAACTCGAAAACAGGTTTCTAGTCACATCCAGGTTTTGGCCCGAAGGAAATCAAGG
GAAATCCAGTCCAAGTTGAAGGACCAGGTTTCCAAGGACAAGGCTTTCCAGACAATGGCAACCATGTCCT
CTGCCCAGCTCATCTCCGCGCCTTCTCTGCAGGCCAAACTGGGTCCCACTGGTCCTCAGGCCTCTGAGCT
TTTCCAGTTTTGGTCTGGAGGATCTGGGCCCCCCTGGAATGTTCCAGATGTGAAGCCATTCTCACAGACA
CCGTTCACCTTGTCACTGACTCCCCCATCTACTGACCTCCCAGGGTACGAGCCCCCCCAAGCCCTCTCAC
CCCTGCCCCCACCTACCCCATCGCCCCCAGCCTGGCAGGCTCGGGGCCTGGGCACCGCCCGGTTGCAGCT
GGTAGAGTTCTCAGCCTTCGTGGAACCGCCAGATGCAGTTGATTCTTACCAGAGGCACCTGTTCGTGCAC
ATCAGCCAGCACTGCCCCAGCCCCGGAGCGCCGCCGCTCGAGAGTGTGGACGTCCGGCAGATCTACGACA
AATTCCCTGAGAAAAAGGGTGGCCTCCGAGAGCTATATGATCGTGGCCCCCCCCATGCCTTCTTCCTGGT
CAAGTTCTGGGCGGACCTGAACTGGGGCCCAAGTGGTGAGGAGGCAGGGGCCGGTGGCAGCATCAGCAGT
GGTGGCTTCTACGGAGTGAGCAGCCAGTATGAGAGCCTGGAACACATGACCCTCACCTGTTCCTCCAAGG
TCTGCTCTTTTGGCAAGCAGGTGGTGGAGAAGGTGGAGACGGAACGGGCCCAGCTGGAGGACGGCAGATT
TGTGTACCGCCTGCTGCGCTCGCCCATGTGCGAGTACCTGGTGAATTTCTTGCACAAGTTGCGGCAGCTG
CCTGAGCGATACATGATGAACAGCGTCCTGGAAAACTTCACCATCCTCCAGGTGGTGACAAACAGAGACA
CCCAGGAACTGCTGCTCTGCACCGCCTATGTCTTCGAGGTCTCCACCAGCGAGCGTGGGGCCCAGCATCA
CATTTACCGCCTGGTCAGGGACGTTTCTCTCGAGCCAACCACTGAGGATCTGTACTTTCAGAGCGATAAC
GATGGATCCGAAATCGGTACTGGCTTTCCATTCGACCCCCATTATGTGGAAGTCCTGGGCGAGCGCATGC
ACTACGTCGATGTTGGTCCGCGCGATGGCACCCCTGTGCTGTTCCTGCACGGTAACCCGACCTCCTCCTA
CGTGTGGCGCAACATCATCCCGCATGTTGCACCGACCCATCGCTGCATTGCTCCAGACCTGATCGGTATG
GGCAAATCCGACAAACCAGACCTGGGTTATTTCTTCGACGACCACGTCCGCTTCATGGATGCCTTCATCG
AAGCCCTGGGTCTGGAAGAGGTCGTCCTGGTCATTCACGACTGGGGCTCCGCTCTGGGTTTCCACTGGGC
CAAGCGCAATCCAGAGCGCGTCAAAGGTATTGCATTTATGGAGTTCATCCGCCCTATCCCGACCTGGGAC
GAATGGCCAGAATTTGCCCGCGAGACCTTCCAGGCCTTCCGCACCACCGACGTCGGCCGCAAGCTGATCA
TCGATCAGAACGTTTTTATCGAGGGTACGCTGCCGATGGGTGTCGTCCGCCCGCTGACTGAAGTCGAGAT
GGACCATTACCGCGAGCCGTTCCTGAATCCTGTTGACCGCGAGCCACTGTGGCGCTTCCCAAACGAGCTG
CCAATCGCCGGTGAGCCAGCGAACATCGTCGCGCTGGTCGAAGAATACATGGACTGGCTGCACCAGTCCC
CTGTCCCGAAGCTGCTGTTCTGGGGCACCCCAGGCGTTCTGATCCCACCGGCCGAAGCCGCTCGCCTGGC
CAAAAGCCTGCCTAACTGCAAGGCTGTGGACATCGGCCCGGGTCTGAATCTGCTGCAAGAAGACAACCCG
GACCTGATCGGCAGCGAGATCGCGCGCTGGCTGTCTACTCTGGAGATTTCCGGTTAATAGAATTCTAGAG
TCGACCTGCAGGCATGCAAGCTGATTTGGCTGCTGCCACCGCTGAGCAAGGCCGCTTCGAGCAGACATGA
TAAGATACATTGATGAGTTTGGACAAACCACAACTAGAATGCAGTGAAAAAAATGCTTTATTTGTGAAAT
TTGTGATGCTATTGCTTTATTTGTAACCATTATAAGCTGCAATAAACAAGTTAACAACAACAATTGCATT
CATTTTATGTTTCAGGTTCAGGGGGAGATGTGGGAGGTTTTTTTAAGCAAGTAAAACCTCTACAAATGTG
GTAAAATCTTAATTAAGAATTCTAATATAACTTCGTATAGCATACATTATACGAAGTTATGGATCCACTG
TTGACAATTAATCATCGGCATAGTATATCGGCATAGTATAATACGACAAGGTGAGGAACTAAACCCAGGA
GGCAGATCATGATTGAACAAGATGGATTGCACGCAGGTTCTCCGGCCGCTTGGGTGGAGAGGCTATTCGG
CTATGACTGGGCACAACAGACAATCGGCTGCTCTGATGCCGCCGTGTTCCGGCTGTCAGCGCAGGGGCGC
CCGGTTCTTTTTGTCAAGACCGACCTGTCCGGTGCCCTGAATGAACTGCAGGACGAGGCAGCGCGGCTAT
CGTGGCTGGCCACGACGGGCGTTCCTTGCGCAGCTGTGCTCGACGTTGTCACTGAAGCGGGAAGGGACTG
GCTGCTATTGGGCGAAGTGCCGGGGCAGGATCTCCTGTCATCTCACCTTGCTCCTGCCGAGAAAGTATCC
ATCATGGCTGATGCAATGCGGCGGCTGCATACGCTTGATCCGGCTACCTGCCCATTCGACCACCAAGCGA
AACATCGCATCGAGCGAGCACGTACTCGGATGGAAGCCGGTCTTGTCGATCAGGATGATCTGGACGAAGA
GCATCAGGGGCTCGCGCCAGCCGAACTGTTCGCCAGGCTCAAGGCGCGCATGCCCGACGGCGAGGATCTC
GTCGTGACCCATGGCGATGCCTGCTTGCCGAATATCATGGTGGAAAATGGCCGCTTTTCTGGATTCATCG
ACTGTGGCCGGCTGGGTGTGGCGGACCGCTATCAGGACATAGCGTTGGCTACCCGTGATATTGCTGAAGA
GCTTGGCGGCGAATGGGCTGACCGCTTCCTCGTGCTTTACGGTATCGCCGCTCCCGATTCGCAGCGCATC
GCCTTCTATCGCCTTCTTGACGAGTTCTTCTGATTCGAAATGACCGACCAAGCGACGCCCAACCGGTATC
AGCTCACTCAAAGGCGGTAATACGGTTATCCACAGAATCAGGGGATAACGCAGGAAAGAACATGTGAGCA
AAAGGCCAGCAAAAGGCCAGGAACCGTAAAAAGGCCGCGTTGCTGGCGTTTTTCCATAGGCTCCGCCCCC
CTGACGAGCATCACAAAAATCGACGCTCAAGTCAGAGGTGGCGAAACCCGACAGGACTATAAAGATACCA
GGCGTTTCCCCCTGGAAGCTCCCTCGTGCGCTCTCCTGTTCCGACCCTGCCGCTTACCGGATACCTGTCC
GCCTTTCTCCCTTCGGGAAGCGTGGCGCTTTCTCATAGCTCACGCTGTAGGTATCTCAGTTCGGTGTAGG
TCGTTCGCTCCAAGCTGGGCTGTGTGCACGAACCCCCCGTTCAGCCCGACCGCTGCGCCTTATCCGGTAA
CTATCGTCTTGAGTCCAACCCGGTAAGACACGACTTATCGCCACTGGCAGCAGCCACTGGTAACAGGATT
AGCAGAGCGAGGTATGTAGGCGGTGCTACAGAGTTCTTGAAGTGGTGGCCTAACTACGGCTACACTAGAA
GGACAGTATTTGGTATCTGCGCTCTGCTGAAGCCAGTTACCTTCGGAAAAAGAGTTGGTAGCTCTTGATC
CGGCAAACAAACCACCGCTGGTAGCGGTGGTTTTTTTGTTTGCAAGCAGCAGATTACGCGCAGAAAAAAA
GGATTTCAAGAAGATCCTTTGATCTTTTCTACGGGGTCTGACGCTCAGTGGAACGAAAACTCACGTTAAG
GGATTTTGGTCATGAGATTATCAAAAAGGATCTTCACCTAGATCCTTTTATAGTCCGGAATCGTCACACA
AAAAACCAACACACAGATGTAATGAAAATAAAGATATTTTATTGCGGCCATCGTGATGGCTAGAGTTTAG
CCCTCCCACACATAACCAGAGGGCAGCAATTCACGAATCCCAACTGCCGTCGGCTGTCCATCACTGTCCT
TCACTATGGCTTTGATCCCAGGATGCAGATCGAGAAGCACCTGTCGGCACCGTCCGCAGGGGCTCAAGAT
GCCCCTGTTCTCATTTCCGATCGCGACGATACAAGTCAGGTTGCCAGCTGCCGCAGCAGCAGCAGTGCCC
AGCACCACGAGTTCTGCACAAGGTCCCCCAGTAAAATGATATACATTGACACCAGTGAAGATGCGGCCGT
CGCTAGAGAGAGCTGCGCTGGCGACGCTGTAGTCTTCAGAGATGGGGATGCTGTTGATTGTAGCCGTTGC
TCTTTCAATGAGGGTGGATTCTTCTTGAGACAAAGGCTTGGCCATGGTGGCGCTAGTGTCAGAAGAATCG
AGCTTTTTGCAAAAGCCTAGGCCTCCAAAAAAGCCTCCTCACTACTTCTGGAATAGCTCAGAGGCCGAGG
CGGCCTCGGCCTCTGCATAAATAAAAAAAATTAGTCAGCCATGGGGCGGAGAATGGGCGGAACTGGGCGG
AGTTAGGGGCGGGATGGGCGGAGTTAGGGGCGGGACTATGGTTGCTGACTAATTGAGATGCATGCTTTGC
ATACTTCTGCCTGCTGGGGAGCCTGGGGACTTTCCACACCCTAACTGACACACATTCCACAGCTGGTTCT
TTCCGCCTCAGAAGGTACCTAACCAAGTTCCTCTTTCAGAGGTTATTTCAGGCCATGGTGCTGCGCAAGA
CGCGTTAATTAAGACGTCGGCAGTGAAAAAAATGCTTTATTTGTGAAATTTGTGATGCTATTGCTTTATT
TGTAACCATTATAAGCTGCAATAAACAAGTTAACAACAACAATTGCATTCATTTTATGTTTCAGGTTCAG
GGGGAGGTGTGGGAGGTTTTTTAAAGCAAGTAAAACCTCTACAAATGTGGTATGGCTGATTATGATCCGC
GGCCGCAATACGTCGACGTTATCAGCTGACTTCGTACGAGAGCCTAGGATTATGGCGCGCCACTAGTTAT
TAATAGTAATCAATTACGGGGTCATTAGTTCATAGCCCATATATGGAGTTCCG
Features (pLannotate 1.2.2; 19 found; start..end, strand, type, name):
    306..505     +  promoter       CMV promoter: human cytomegalovirus (CMV) immediate early promoter
    644..776     +  intron         chimeric intron: chimera between introns from human β-globin and immunoglobulin heavy chain genes
    820..838     +  promoter       T7 promoter: promoter for bacteriophage T7 RNA polymerase
    852..2192    +  CDS            TEAD2: TEAD2_HUMAN - Also known as TEF4. Experimental evidence at protein level: Swiss-Prot protein existence level 1. Transcription factor which plays a key role in the Hippo signaling pathway, a pathway involved in organ size control and tumor suppression by restricting proliferation and promoting apoptosis. The core of this pathway is composed of a kinase cascade wherein MST1/MST2, in complex with its regulatory protein SAV1, phosphorylates and activates LATS1/2 in complex with its regulatory protein MOB1, which in turn phosphorylates and inactivates YAP1 oncoprotein and WWTR1/TAZ. Acts by mediati
   2214..2234    +  CDS            TEV site: tobacco etch virus (TEV) protease recognition and cleavage site
   2250..3133    +  CDS            HaloTag® (fragment): modified bacterial dehalogenase that forms covalent bonds with chloroalkane derivatives
   3144..3172    +  misc_feature   MCS (fragment): pUC18/19 multiple cloning site
   3221..3342    -  polyA_signal   SV40 poly(A) signal: SV40 polyadenylation signal
   3365..3433    -  CDS            large T antigen (fragment): large T antigen from SV40 (simian virus 40)
   3457..3490    +  protein_bind   loxP: Cre-mediated recombination occurs in the 8-bp core sequence (GCATACAT). Cre recombinase
   3500..3547    +  promoter       EM7 promoter: synthetic bacterial promoter&nbsp
   3579..4370    +  CDS            neo: KKA2_KLEPN - Also known as kan, nptII. Experimental evidence at protein level: Swiss-Prot protein existence level 1. Resistance to kanamycin, neomycin, paromomycin, ribostamycin, butirosin and gentamicin B. From Klebsiella pneumoniae.
   4531..5119    -  rep_origin     ori: high-copy-number ColE1/pMB1/pBR322/pUC origin of replication
   5245..5293    -  polyA_signal   poly(A) signal: synthetic polyadenylation signal
   5317..5715    -  CDS            BSD: blasticidin S deaminase; Aspergillus terreus BSD; confers resistance to blasticidin
   5754..5964    -  promoter       SV40 promoter: SV40 early promoter
   6110..6191    -  polyA_signal   SV40 poly(A) signal: SV40 polyadenylation signal
   6214..6297    -  CDS            large T antigen (fragment): large T antigen from SV40 (simian virus 40)
   6362..304     +  enhancer       CMV enhancer (across the origin): human cytomegalovirus immediate early enhancer
