[The description below was written by a language model from this plasmid's Addgene catalogue record and pLannotate feature annotations shown in this document.]
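Description:
TEAD2-HaloTag Vector is a mammalian expression plasmid built on the pFC221K HaloTag CMV-Blast BiBRET backbone and designed to produce human TEAD2 fused at its C terminus to HaloTag. In bacteria it replicates from a high-copy ColE1/pUC-type origin and is selected with kanamycin, conferred by a neo/nptII coding sequence driven by the synthetic bacterial EM7 promoter. A single loxP site is annotated just upstream of this cassette, though the record does not state its purpose. For selection in mammalian cells, a separate cassette on the opposite strand places the blasticidin S deaminase gene (BSD) under the SV40 early promoter, terminated by a synthetic poly(A) signal.

The expression unit consists of the CMV immediate-early enhancer and promoter, followed by a chimeric β-globin/immunoglobulin intron that typically improves transcript processing and expression. A T7 promoter lies immediately upstream of the open reading frame and could support in vitro transcription. The TEAD2 coding sequence, unmutated and noted by the depositor as isoform 3, is joined through a TEV protease recognition site to HaloTag, with an annotated SV40 poly(A) region downstream. TEAD2 (TEF-4) is a transcription factor acting at the end of the Hippo pathway. HaloTag is a modified bacterial dehalogenase that bonds covalently to chloroalkane ligands, so the fusion can be labelled with fluorescent or affinity ligands, and the TEV site offers a way to cleave the tag from TEAD2. The backbone name suggests use in BRET-type assays, where a HaloTag-bound fluorophore usually serves as the energy acceptor, but the record states only that the plasmid is for expressing the fusion protein in mammalian cells.
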