Addgene plasmid #236941: TEAD2-HaloTag Vector
Purpose: Express TEAD2-HaloTag(R) Fusion Protein in Mammalian Cells under a CMV promoter
Depositing lab: Promega Corporation.
Backbone
  Vector backbone: pFC221K HaloTag(R) CMV-Blast BiBRET Vector
  Vector type: Mammalian Expression
  Selectable markers: Blasticidin
Growth in bacteria
  Bacterial resistance: Kanamycin, 50 μg/mL
  Growth temperature: 37°C
  Growth strain: DH5alpha
  Copy number: High Copy
Gene/Insert
  Gene/Insert name: TEAD2
  Species: H. sapiens (human)
  Mutation: None
  Entrez Gene: TEAD2 (a.k.a. ETF, TEAD-2, TEF-4, TEF4)
  Promoter: CMV
  Tag / fusion protein: HaloTag (R) (C terminal on backbone)
  Cloning method: Other
Terms and licenses: Academic/Nonprofit Terms; Industry Terms
Depositor comments: Please note: This plasmid contains TEAD2 isoform 3 (NCBI NP_003589.1)
How to cite: TEAD2-HaloTag Vector was a gift from Promega Corporation (Addgene plasmid # 236941 ; http://n2t.net/addgene:236941 ; RRID:Addgene_236941)
